Addgene plasmid #64971: human syndecan 2 EFYA
Purpose: Constitutive expression in mammalian cells
Depositing lab: Enric Espel. Depositing organization: Universitat de Barcelona. Publication: The PDZ-binding domain of syndecan-2 inhibits LFA-1 high-affinity conformation. Rovira-Clave X, Angulo-Ibanez M, Reina M, Espel E. Cell Signal. 2014 Jul;26(7):1489-99. doi: 10.1016/j.cellsig.2014.03.012. Epub 2014 Mar 21. PubMed 24662262.
Backbone
  Vector backbone: pcDNA3
  Backbone size w/o insert (bp): 5400
  Vector type: Mammalian Expression
  Selectable markers: Neomycin (select with G418)
Growth in bacteria
  Bacterial resistance: Ampicillin, 100 μg/mL
  Growth temperature: 37°C
  Growth strain: DH5alpha
  Copy number: Low Copy
Gene/Insert
  Gene/Insert name: syndecan 2
  Species: H. sapiens (human)
  Mutation: deleted EFYA
  Entrez Gene: SDC2 (a.k.a. CD362, HSPG, HSPG1, SYND2)
  Promoter: CMV
  Cloning method: Unknown
  Sequencing primers: 5′ CMV-F; 3′ BGH-rev
Terms and licenses: Academic/Nonprofit Terms; Industry Terms: Not Available to Industry
Depositor comments: Cloning by PCR using oligo (ccactgcttactggcatgcggcgcgcgtggatc) that links the 3' region of CMV promoter of pCDNA3 to the SDC2 signal peptide and the oligo (ctagaaggcacagtcgcagtgatctcataaaatagagacac) that links the polyadenilation site of bovine growth hormone in pcDNA3 to the 3'UTR of SDC2 (EFYA).
How to cite: human syndecan 2 EFYA was a gift from Enric Espel (Addgene plasmid # 64971 ; http://n2t.net/addgene:64971 ; RRID:Addgene_64971)
