[The description below was written by a language model from this plasmid's Addgene catalogue record.]
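Description:
Human syndecan 2 EFYA is a mammalian expression plasmid built on the pcDNA3 backbone (about 5.4 kb without insert) for constitutive expression of a mutant form of human syndecan-2 (SDC2, also known as CD362 or HSPG1). It is propagated in E. coli under ampicillin selection and is recorded as low copy. For mammalian cells, the backbone provides a neomycin resistance marker, so stably transfected cells can be selected with G418.

The insert is the human SDC2 coding sequence with the EFYA residues deleted. EFYA is the C-terminal tetrapeptide of the syndecan cytoplasmic tail and serves as its PDZ-binding motif, so this variant should yield a transmembrane heparan sulfate proteoglycan that cannot engage PDZ-domain partners. Transcription is driven by the CMV immediate-early promoter, and the bovine growth hormone polyadenylation signal of pcDNA3 lies downstream. According to the depositor's comments, the insert was introduced by PCR with oligonucleotides that join the 3' end of the CMV promoter region directly to the SDC2 signal peptide sequence, and the SDC2 3'UTR to the BGH polyadenylation region, which indicates that the native signal peptide and at least part of the 3'UTR are retained. No epitope tag or reporter is recorded.

The associated publication concerns the role of the syndecan-2 PDZ-binding domain in inhibiting the high-affinity conformation of the integrin LFA-1. This suggests the construct serves as a loss-of-function comparison to wild-type syndecan-2 in transfected mammalian cells. No feature table was supplied, so this description rests on the catalogue fields alone.
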