>Addgene plasmid #64971 | human syndecan 2 EFYA | depositor partial sequence | sequence record 109772 | human syndecan 2 EFYA sequence 851 bps
CTAGGTGGGCGGTCTTATAAGCGACTCTCTGGCTAACTAGAGAACCCACTGCTTACTGGCATGCGGCGCG
CGTGGATCCTGCTCACCTTGGGCTTGGTGGCCTGCGTGTCGGCGGAGTCGAGAGCAGAGCTGACATCTGA
TAAAGACATGTACCTTGACAACAGCTCCATTGAAGAAGCTTCAGGAGTGTATCCTATTGATGACGATGAC
TACGCTTCTGCGTCTGGCTCGGGAGCTGATGAGGATGTAGAGAGTCCAGAGCTGACAACAACTCGACCAC
TTCCAAAGATACTGTTGACTAGTGCTGCTCCAAAAGTGGAAACCACGACGCTGAATATACAGAACAAGAT
ACCTGCTCAGACAAAGTCACCTGAAGAAACTGATAAAGAGAAAGTTCACCTCTCTGACTCAGAAAGGAAA
ATGGACCCAGCCGAAGAGGATACAAATGTGTATACTGAGAAACACTCAGACAGTCTGTTTAAACGGACAG
AAGTCCTAGCAGCTGTCATTGCTGGTGGAGTTATTGGCTTTCTCTTTGCAATTTTTCTTATCCTGCTGTT
GGTGTATCGCATGAGAAAGAAGGATGAAGGAAGCTATGACCTTGGAGAACGCAAACCATCCAGTGCTGCT
TATCAGAAGGCACCTACTAAGTAAAACTCCAACTTAGTGTCTCTATTTATGAGATCACTGCGACTGTGCC
TTCTAGTTGCCAGCCATCTGTTGTTTGCCCCTCCCCCGTGCCTTCCTTGACCCTGGAAGGTGCCACTCCC
ACTGTCCTTTCCTAATAAAATGAGGAAATTGCATCGCATTGTCTGAGTAGGTGTCATTCTATTCTGGGGG
GTGGGGTGGGG
