>Addgene plasmid #64971 | human syndecan 2 EFYA | addgene partial sequence | sequence record 112843 | CMV-F 5'-CGCAAATGGGCGGTAGGCGTG-3'
CTATATAAGCAGAGCTCTCTGGCTAACTAGAGAACCCACTGCTTACTGGCATGCGGCGCGCGTGGATCCT
GCTCACCTTGGGCTTGGTGGCCTGCGTGTCGGCGGAGTCGAGAGCAGAGCTGACATCTGATAAAGACATG
TACCTTGACAACAGCTCCATTGAAGAAGCTTCAGGAGTGTATCCTATTGATGACGATGACTACGCTTCTG
CGTCTGGCTCGGGAGCTGATGAGGATGTAGAGAGTCCAGAGCTGACAACAACTCGACCACTTCCAAAGAT
ACTGTTGACTAGTGCTGCTCCAAAAGTGGAAACCACGACGCTGAATATACAGAACAAGATACCTGCTCAG
ACAAAGTCACCTGAAGAAACTGATAAAGAGAAAGTTCACCTCTCTGACTCAGAAAGGAAAATGGACCCAG
CCGAAGAGGATACAAATGTGTATACTGAGAAACACTCAGACAGTCTGTTTAAACGGACAGAAGTCCTAGC
AGCTGTCATTGCTGGTGGAGTTATTGGCTTTCTCTTTGCAATTTTTCTTATCCTGCTGTTGGTGTATCGC
ATGAGAAAGAAGGATGAAGGAAGCTATGACCTTGGAGAACGCAAACCATCCAGTGCTGCTTATCAGAAGG
CACCTACTAAGTAAAACTCCAACTTAGTGTCTCTATTTATGAGATCACTGCGACTGTGCCTTCTAGTTGC
CAGCCATCTGTTGTTTGCCCCTCCCCCGTGCCTTCCTTGACCCTGGAAGGTGCCACTCCCACTGTCCTTT
CCTAATAAAATGAGGAAATTGCATCGCATTGTCTGAGTAGGTGTCATTCTATTCTGGGGGGTGGGGTGGG
GCAGGACAGCAAGGGGGAGGATTGGGAAGACAATAGCAGGCATGCTGGGGATGCGGTGGGCTCTATGGCT
TCTGAGGCGGAAAGAACCAGCTGGGGCTCTAGGGGGTATCCCC
[124 nt withheld, positions 954-1077]
CGCCGGCTTTCCC
