>Addgene plasmid #64971 | human syndecan 2 EFYA | addgene partial sequence | sequence record 112844 | SV40pro-F 5'-TATTTATGCAGAGGCCGAGG-3'
ATTCCAGAAGTAGTGAGGAGGCTTTTTTGGAGGCCTAGGCTTTTGCAAAAAGCTCCCGGGAGCTTGTATA
TCCATTTTCGGATCTGATCAAGAGACAGGATGAGGATCGTTTCGCATGATTGAACAAGATGGATTGCACG
CAGGTTCTCCGGCCGCTTGGGTGGAGAGGCTATTCGGCTATGACTGGGCACAACAGACAATCGGCTGCTC
TGATGCCGCCGTGTTCCGGCTGTCAGCGCAGGGGCGCCCGGTTCTTTTTGTCAAGACCGACCTGTCCGGT
GCCCTGAATGAACTGCAGGACGAGGCAGCGCGGCTATCGTGGCTGGCCACGACGGGCGTTCCTTGCGCAG
CTGTGCTCGACGTTGTCACTGAAGCGGGAAGGGACTGGCTGCTATTGGGCGAAGTGCCGGGGCAGGATCT
CCTGTCATCTCACCTTGCTCCTGCCGAGAAAGTATCCATCATGGCTGATGCAATGCGGCGGCTGCATACG
CTTGATCCGGCTACCTGCCCATTCGACCACCAAGCGAAACATCGCATCGAGCGAGCACGTACTCGGATGG
AAGCCGGTCTTGTCGATCAGGATGATCTGGACGAAGAGCATCAGGGGCTCGCGCCAGCCGAACTGTTCGC
CAGGCTCAAGGCGCGCATGCCCGACGGCGAGGATCTCGTCGTGACCCATGGCGATGCCTGCTTGCCGAAT
ATCATGGTGGAAAATGGCCGCTTTTCTGGATTCATCGACTGTGGCCGGCTGGGTGTGGCGGACCGCTATC
AGGACATAGCGTTGGCTACCCGTGATATTGCTGAAGAGCTTGGCGGCGAATGGGCTGACCGCTTCCTCGT
GCTTTACGGTATCGCCGCTCCCGATTCGCAGCGCATCGCCTTCTATCGCCTTCTTGACGAGTTCTTCTGA
GCGGGACTCTGGGGTTCGAAATGACCGACCAAGCGACGCCCAACCTGCCATCACGAGATTTCGATTCCAC
CGCCGCCTTCTATGAAAGGTTGGGCTTCGGAATCGTTTTCCGGGACGCCGGCTGGATGATCC
